>Addgene plasmid #81036 | pTriEx-mCherry-LOV2 V416L | addgene full sequence | sequence record 408987 | Addgene NGS Result
AATGGGCGGTAGGCGTGTACGGTGGGAGGTCTATATAAGCAGACGTCGTTTAGTGAACCGTCAGATCACT
AGATGCTTTATTGCGGTAGTTTATCACAGTTAAATTGCTAACGCCAGTCTCGAACTTAACGTGCAGAAGT
TGGTCGTGAGGCACTGGGCAGGTAAGTATCGGGCCCTTTGTGCGGGGGGAGCGGCTCGGGGCTGTCCGCG
GGGGGACGGCTGCCTTCGGGGGGGACGGGGCAGGGCGGGGTTCGGCTTCTGGCGTGTGACCGGCGGCTCT
AGAGCCTCTGCTAACCATGTTCATGCCTTCTTCTTTTTCCTACAGCTCCTGGGCAACGTGCTGGTTATTG
TGCTGTCTCATCATTTTGGCAAAGAATTGGATCGGACCGAAATTAATACGACTCACTATAGGGGAATTGT
GAGCGGATAACAATTCCCCGGAGTTAATCCGGGACCTTTAATTCAACCCAACACAATATATTATAGTTAA
ATAAGAATTATTATCAAATCATTTGTATATTAATTAAAATACTATACTGTAAATTACATTTTATTTACAA
TCAAAGGAGATATACCATGGTGAGCAAGGGCGAGGAGGATAACATGGCCATCATCAAGGAGTTCATGCGC
TTCAAGGTGCACATGGAGGGCTCCGTGAACGGCCACGAGTTCGAGATCGAGGGCGAGGGCGAGGGCCGCC
CCTACGAGGGCACCCAGACCGCCAAGCTGAAGGTGACCAAGGGTGGCCCCCTGCCCTTCGCCTGGGACAT
CCTGTCCCCTCAGTTCATGTACGGCTCCAAGGCCTACGTGAAGCACCCCGCCGACATCCCCGACTACTTG
AAGCTGTCCTTCCCCGAGGGCTTCAAGTGGGAGCGCGTGATGAACTTCGAGGACGGCGGCGTGGTGACCG
TGACCCAGGACTCCTCCCTGCAGGACGGCGAGTTCATCTACAAGGTGAAGCTGCGCGGCACCAACTTCCC
CTCCGACGGCCCTGTAATGCAGAAGAAGACTATGGGCTGGGAGGCCTCCTCCGAGCGGATGTACCCCGAG
GACGGCGCCCTGAAGGGCGAGATCAAGCAGAGGCTGAAGCTGAAGGACGGCGGCCACTACGACGCTGAGG
TCAAGACCACCTACAAGGCCAAGAAGCCCGTGCAGCTGCCCGGCGCCTACAACGTCAACATCAAGTTGGA
CATCACCTCCCACAACGAGGACTACACCATCGTGGAACAGTACGAACGCGCCGAGGGCCGCCACTCCACC
GGCGGCATGGACGAGCTGTACAAGGGTTCTGGATCCTTGGCTACTACACTTGAACGTATTGAGAAGAACT
TTCTCATTACTGACCCAAGATTGCCAGATAATCCCATTATATTCGCGTCCGATAGTTTCTTGCAGTTGAC
AGAATATAGCCGTGAAGAAATTTTGGGAAGAAACTGCAGGTTTCTACAAGGTCCTGAAACTGATCGCGCG
ACAGTGAGAAAAATTAGAGATGCCATAGATAACCAAACAGAGGTCACTGTTCAGCTGATTAATTATACAA
AGAGTGGTAAAAAGTTCTGGAACCTCTTTCACTTGCAGCCTATGCGAGATCAGAAGGGAGATGTCCAGTA
CTTTATTGGGGTTCAGTTGGATGGAACTGAGCATGTCCGAGATGCTGCCGAGAGAGAGGGAGTCATGCTG
ATTAAGAAAACTGCAGAAAATATTGATGAGGCGGCAAAAGAACTTTAAAAGCTTGCGGCCGCACAGCTGT
ATACACGTGCAAGCCAGCCAGAACTCGCCCCGGAAGACCCCGAGGATCTCGAGCACCACCATCACCATCA
CCATCACTAAGTGATTAACCTCAGGTGCAGGCTGCCTATCAGAAGGTGGTGGCTGGTGTGGCCAATGCCC
TGGCTCACAAATACCACTGAGATCGATCTTTTTCCCTCTGCCAAAAATTATGGGGACATCATGAAGCCCC
TTGAGCATCTGACTTCTGGCTAATAAAGGAAATTTATTTTCATTGCAATAGTGTGTTGGAATTTTTTGTG
TCTCTCACTCGGAAGGACATATGGGAGGGCAAATCATTTAAAACATCAGAATGAGTATTTGGTTTAGAGT
TTGGCAACATATGCCCATATGTAACTAGCATAACCCCTTGGGGCCTCTAAACGGGTCTTGAGGGGTTTTT
TGCTGAAAGCATGCGGAGGAAATTCTCCTTGAAGTTTCCCTGGTGTTCAAAGTAAAGGAGTTTGCACCAG
ACGCACCTCTGTTCACTGGTCCGGCGTATTAAAACACGATACATTGTTATTAGTACATTTATTAAGCGCT
AGATTCTGTGCGTTGTTGATTTACAGACAATTGTTGTACGTATTTTAATAATTCATTAAATTTATAATCT
TTAGGGTGGTATGTTAGAGCGAAAATCAAATGATTTTCAGCGTCTTTATATCTGAATTTAAATATTAAAT
CCTCAATAGATTTGTAAAATAGGTTTCGATTAGTTTCAAACAAGGGTTGTTTTTCCGAACCGATGGCTGG
ACTATCTAATGGATTTTCGCTCAACGCCACAAAACTTGCCAAATCTTGTAGCAGCAATCTAGCTTTGTCG
ATATTCGTTTGTGTTTTGTTTTGTAATAAAGGTTCGACGTCGTTCAAAATATTATGCGCTTTTGTATTTC
TTTCATCACTGTCGTTAGTGTACAATTGACTCGACGTAAACACGTTAAATAGAGCTTGGACATATTTAAC
ATCGGGCGTGTTAGCTTTATTAGGCCGATTATCGTCGTCGTCCCAACCCTCGTCGTTAGAAGTTGCTTCC
GAAGACGATTTTGCCATAGCCACACGACGCCTATTAATTGTGTCGGCTAACACGTCCGCGATCAAATTTG
TAGTTGAGCTTTTTGGAATTGCGATCGCATAACTTCGTATAGCATACATTATACGAAGTTATAAGCTCGG
AACGCTGCGCTCGGTCGTTCGGCTGCGGCGAGCGGTATCAGCTCACTCAAAGGCGGTAATACGGTTATCC
ACAGAATCAGGGGATAACGCAGGAAAGAACATGTGAGCAAAAGGCCAGCAAAAGGCCAGGAACCGTAAAA
AGGCCGCGTTGCTGGCGTTTTTCCATAGGCTCCGCCCCCTGACGAGCATCACAAAAATCGACGCTCAAGT
CAGAGGTGGCGAAACCCGACAGGACTATAAAGATACCAGGCGTTTCCCCCTGGAAGCTCCCTCGTGCGCT
CTCCTGTTCCGACCCTGCCGCTTACCGGATACCTGTCCGCCTTTCTCCCTTCGGGAAGCGTGGCGCTTTC
TCATAGCTCACGCTGTAGGTATCTCAGTTCGGTGTAGGTCGTTCGCTCCAAGCTGGGCTGTGTGCACGAA
CCCCCCGTTCAGCCCGACCGCTGCGCCTTATCCGGTAACTATCGTCTTGAGTCCAACCCGGTAAGACACG
ACTTATCGCCACTGGCAGCAGCCACTGGTAACAGGATTAGCAGAGCGAGGTATGTAGGCGGTGCTACAGA
GTTCTTGAAGTGGTGGCCTAACTACGGCTACACTAGAAGAACAGTATTTGGTATCTGCGCTCTGCTGAAG
CCAGTTACCTTCGGAAAAAGAGTTGGTAGCTCTTGATCCGGCAAACAAACCACCGCTGGTAGCGGTGGTT
TTTTTGTTTGCAAGCAGCAGATTACGCGCAGAAAAAAAGGATCTCAAGAAGATCCTTTGTTACCAATGCT
TAATCAGTGAGGCACCTATCTCAGCGATCTGTCTATTTCGTTCATCCATAGTTGCCTGACTCCCCGTCGT
GTAGATAACTACGATACGGGAGGGCTTACCATCTGGCCCCAGTGCTGCAATGATACCGCGAGACCCACGC
TCACCGGCTCCAGATTTATCAGCAATAAACCAGCCAGCCGGAAGGGCCGAGCGCAGAAGTGGTCCTGCAA
CTTTATCCGCCTCCATCCAGTCTATTAATTGTTGCCGGGAAGCTAGAGTAAGTAGTTCGCCAGTTAATAG
TTTGCGCAACGTTGTTGCCATTGCTACAGGCATCGTGGTGTCACGCTCGTCGTTTGGTATGGCTTCATTC
AGCTCCGGTTCCCAACGATCAAGGCGAGTTACATGATCCCCCATGTTGTGCAAAAAAGCGGTTAGCTCCT
TCGGTCCTCCGATCGTTGTCAGAAGTAAGTTGGCCGCAGTGTTATCACTCATGGTTATGGCAGCACTGCA
TAATTCTCTTACTGTCATGCCATCCGTAAGATGCTTTTCTGTGACTGGTGAGTACTCAACCAAGTCATTC
TGAGAATAGTGTATGCGGCGACCGAGTTGCTCTTGCCCGGCGTCAATACGGGATAATACCGCGCCACATA
GCAGAACTTTAAAAGTGCTCATCATTGGAAAACGTTCTTCGGGGCGAAAACTCTCAAGGATCTTACCGCT
GTTGAGATCCAGTTCGATGTAACCCACTCGTGCACCCAACTGATCTTCAGCATCTTTTACTTTCACCAGC
GTTTCTGGGTGAGCAAAAACAGGAAGGCAAAATGCCGCAAAAAAGGGAATAAGGGCGACACGGAAATGTT
GAATACTCATACTCTTCCTTTTTCAATATTATTGAAGCATTTATCAGGGTTATTGTCTCATGTCCGCGCG
TTTCCTGCATCTTTTAATCAAATCCCAAGATGTGTATAAACGCGCCGGTATGTACAGGAAGAGGTTTATA
CTAAACTGTTACATTGCAAACGTGGTTTCGTGTGCCAAGTGTGAAAACCGATGTTTAATCAAGGCTCTGA
CGCATTTCTACAACCACGACTCCAAGTGTGTGGGTGAAGTCATGCATCTTTTAATCAAATCCCAAGATGT
GTATAAACCACCAAACTGCCAAAAAATGAAAACTGTCGACAAGCTCTGTCCGTTTGCTGGCAACTGCAAG
GGTCTCAATCCTATTTGTAATTATTGAATAATAAAACAATTATAAATGTCAAATTTGTTTTTTATTAACG
ATACAAACCAAACGCAACAAGAACATTTGTAGTATTATCTATAATTGAAAACGCGTAGTTATAATCGCTG
AGGTAATATTTAAAATCATTTTCAAATGATTCACAGTTAATTTGCGACAATATAATTTTATTTTCACATA
AACTAGACGCCTTGTCGTCTTCTTCTTCGTATTCCTTCTCTTTTTCATTTTTCTCTTCATAAAAATTAAC
ATAGTTATTATCGTATCCATATATGTATCTATCGTATAGAGTAAATTTTTTGTTGTCATAAATATATATG
TCTTTTTTAATGGGGTGTATAGTACCGCTGCGCATAGTTTTTCTGTAATTTACAACAGTGCTATTTTCTG
GTAGTTCTTCGGAGTGTGTTGCTTTAATTATTAAATTTATATAATCAATGAATTTGGGATCGTCGGTTTT
GTACAATATGTTGCCGGCATAGTACGCAGCTTCTTCTAGTTCAATTACACCATTTTTTAGCAGCACCGGA
TTAACATAACTTTCCAAAATGTTGTACGAACCGTTAAACAAAAACAGTTCACCTCCCTTTTCTATACTAT
TGTCTGCGAGCAGTTGTTTGTTGTTAAAAATAACAGCCATTGTAATGAGACGCACAAACTAATATCACAA
ACTGGAAATGTCTATCAATATATAGTTGCTGATGGCCGGCCTATTAATAGTAATCAATTACGGGGTCATT
AGTTCATAGCCCATATATGGAGTTCCGCGTTACATAACTTACGGTAAATGGCCCGCCTGGCTGACCGCCC
AACGACCCCCGCCCATTGACGTCAATAATGACGTATGTTCCCATAGTAACGCCAATAGGGACTTTCCATT
GACGTCAATGGGTGGAGTATTTACGGTAAACTGCCCACTTGGCAGTACATCAAGTGTATCATATGCCAAG
TCCGCCCCCTATTGACGTCAATGACGGTAAATGGCCCGCCTGGCATTATGCCCAGTACATGACCTTACGG
GACTTTCCTACTTGGCAGTACATCTACGTATTAGTCATCGCTATTACCATGCTGATGCGGTTTTGGCAGT
ACACCAATGGGCGTGGATAGCGGTTTGACTCACGGGGATTTCCAAGTCTCCACCCCATTGACGTCAATGG
GAGTTTGTTTTGGCACCAAAATCAACGGGACTTTCCAAAATGTCGTAATAACCCCGCCCCGTTGACGCA
Features (pLannotate 1.2.2; 20 found; start..end, strand, type, name):
    195..325     +  intron         chimeric intron (fragment): chimera between introns from chicken β-actin and rabbit β-globin
    394..412     +  promoter       T7 promoter: promoter for bacteriophage T7 RNA polymerase
    413..437     +  protein_bind   lac operator: The lac repressor binds to the lac operator to inhibit transcription in E. coli. This inhibition can be relieved by adding lactose or isopropyl-β-D-thiogalactopyranoside (IPTG). lac repressor encoded by lacI
    453..562     +  promoter       p10 promoter: baculovirus promoter for expression in insect cells
    577..1284    +  CDS            mCherry: mCherry is a basic (constitutively fluorescent) red fluorescent protein published in 2004, derived from Discosoma sp.. It is reported to be a very rapidly-maturing monomer with low acid sensitivity.
   1318..1635    +  CDS            miniSOG: miniSOG is a basic (constitutively fluorescent) cyan fluorescent protein published in 2011, derived from Arabidopsis thaliana. It requires the cofactor flavin for fluorescence.
   1765..1797    +  CDS            HSV tag: HSV (herpes simplex virus) epitope tag
   1807..1824    +  CDS            6xHis: 6xHis affinity tag
   1839..1907    +  CDS            HBB (fragment): HBB_PONPY - Experimental evidence at transcript level: Swiss-Prot protein existence level 2. Involved in oxygen transport from the lung to the various peripheral tissues. From Pongo pygmaeus (Bornean orangutan).
   1982..2037    +  polyA_signal   β-globin poly(A) signal: rabbit β-globin polyadenylation signal (Gil and Proudfoot, 1987)
   2125..2172    +  terminator     T7 terminator: transcription terminator for bacteriophage T7 RNA polymerase
   2185..2890    +  misc_recomb    baculovirus recombination region (ORF1629): contains part of ORF1629
   2899..2932    +  protein_bind   loxP: Cre-mediated recombination occurs in the 8-bp core sequence (GCATACAT). Cre recombinase
   3100..3687    -  rep_origin     ori: high-copy-number ColE1/pMB1/pBR322/pUC origin of replication
   3700..4560    -  CDS            AmpR: β-lactamase; bla; confers resistance to ampicillin, carbenicillin, and related antibiotics
   4561..4612    -  promoter       AmpR promoter (fragment): bla
   4626..4661    +  CDS            lef2 (fragment): baculovirus late expression factor 2
   4803..5630    +  misc_recomb    baculovirus recombination region (lef2/ORF603): contains ORF603 and part of lef2
   5642..6001    +  enhancer       CMV enhancer (fragment): human cytomegalovirus immediate early enhancer
   6003..43      +  promoter       CMV promoter (across the origin): human cytomegalovirus (CMV) immediate early promoter
