>Addgene plasmid #81036 | pTriEx-mCherry-LOV2 V416L Sequencing Result | analyzer sequence | sequence record 157029
AACTGTTACATTGCAAACGTGGTTTCGTGTGCCAAGTGTGAAAACCGATGTTTAATCAAGGCTCTGACGC
ATTTCTACAACCACGACTCCAAGTGTGTGGGTGAAGTCATGCATCTTTTAATCAAATCCCAAGATGTGTA
TAAACCACCAAACTGCCAAAAAATGAAAACTGTCGACAAGCTCTGTCCGTTTGCTGGCAACTGCAAGGGT
CTCAATCCTATTTGTAATTATTGAATAATAAAACAATTATAAATGTCAAATTTGTTTTTTATTAACGATA
CAAACCAAACGCAACAAGAACATTTGTAGTATTATCTATAATTGAAAACGCGTAGTTATAATCGCTGAGG
TAATATTTAAAATCATTTTCAAATGATTCACAGTTAATTTGCGACAATATAATTTTATTTTCACATAAAC
TAGACGCCTTGTCGTCTTCTTCTTCGTATTCCTTCTCTTTTTCATTTTTCTCTTCATAAAAATTAACATA
GTTATTATCGTATCCATATATGTATCTATCGTATAGAGTAAATTTTTTGTTGTCATAAATATATATGTCT
TTTTTAATGGGGTGTATAGTACCGCTGCGCATAGTTTTTCTGTAATTTACAACAGTGCTATTTTCTGGTA
GTTCTTCGGAGTGTGTTGCTTTAATTATTAAATTTATATAATCAATGAATTTGGGATCGTCGGTTTTGTA
CAATATGTTGCCGGCATAGTACGCAGCTTCTTCTAGTTCAATTACACCATTTTTTAGCAGCACCGGATTA
ACATAACTTTCCAAAATGTTGTACGAACCGTTAAACAAAAACAGTTCACCTCCCTTTTCTATACTATTGT
CTGCGAGCAGTTGTTTGTTGTTAAAAATAACAGCCATTGTAATGAGACGCACAAACTAATATCACAAACT
GGAAATGTCTATCAATATATAGTTGCTGATGGCCGGCCTATTAATAGTAATCAATTACGGGGTCATTAGT
TCATAGCCCATATATGGAGTTCCGCGTTACATAACTTACGGTAAATGGCCCGCCTGGCTGACCGCCCAAC
GACCCCCGCCCATTGACGTCAATAATGACGTATGTTCCCATAGTAACGCCAATAGGGACTTTCCATTGAC
GTCAATGGGTGGAGTATTTACGGTAAACTGCCCACTTGGCAGTACATCAAGTGTATCATATGCCAAGTCC
GCCCCCTATTGACGTCAATGACGGTAAATGGCCCGCCTGGCATTATGCCCAGTACATGACCTTACGGGAC
TTTCCTACTTGGCAGTACATCTACGTATTAGTCATCGCTATTACCATGCTGATGCGGTTTTGGCAGTACA
CCAATGGGCGTGGATAGCGGTTTGACTCACGGGGATTTCCAAGTCTCCACCCCATTGACGTCAATGGGAG
TTTGTTTTGGCACCAAAATCAACGGGACTTTCCAAAATGTCGTAATAACCCCGCCCCGTTGACGCAAATG
GGCGGTAGGCGTGTACGGTGGGAGGTCTATATAAGCAGACGTCGTTTAGTGAACCGTCAGATCACTAGAT
GCTTTATTGCGGTAGTTTATCACAGTTAAATTGCTAACGCCAGTCTCGAACTTAACGTGCAGAAGTTGGT
CGTGAGGCACTGGGCAGGTAAGTATCGGGCCCTTTGTGCGGGGGGAGCGGCTCGGGGCTGTCCGCGGGGG
GACGGCTGCCTTCGGGGGGGACGGGGCAGGGCGGGGTTCGGCTTCTGGCGTGTGACCGGCGGCTCTAGAG
CCTCTGCTAACCATGTTCATGCCTTCTTCTTTTTCCTACAGCTCCTGGGCAACGTGCTGGTTATTGTGCT
GTCTCATCATTTTGGCAAAGAATTGGATCGGACCGAAATTAATACGACTCACTATAGGGGAATTGTGAGC
GGATAACAATTCCCCGGAGTTAATCCGGGACCTTTAATTCAACCCAACACAATATATTATAGTTAAATAA
GAATTATTATCAAATCATTTGTATATTAATTAAAATACTATACTGTAAATTACATTTTATTTACAATCAA
AGGAGATATACCATGGTGAGCAAGGGCGAGGAGGATAACATGGCCATCATCAAGGAGTTCATGCGCTTCA
AGGTGCACATGGAGGGCTCCGTGAACGGCCACGAGTTCGAGATCGAGGGCGAGGGCGAGGGCCGCCCCTA
CGAGGGCACCCAGACCGCCAAGCTGAAGGTGACCAAGGGTGGCCCCCTGCCCTTCGCCTGGGACATCCTG
TCCCCTCAGTTCATGTACGGCTCCAAGGCCTACGTGAAGCACCCCGCCGACATCCCCGACTACTTGAAGC
TGTCCTTCCCCGAGGGCTTCAAGTGGGAGCGCGTGATGAACTTCGAGGACGGCGGCGTGGTGACCGTGAC
CCAGGACTCCTCCCTGCAGGACGGCGAGTTCATCTACAAGGTGAAGCTGCGCGGCACCAACTTCCCCTCC
GACGGCCCTGTAATGCAGAAGAAGACTATGGGCTGGGAGGCCTCCTCCGAGCGGATGTACCCCGAGGACG
GCGCCCTGAAGGGCGAGATCAAGCAGAGGCTGAAGCTGAAGGACGGCGGCCACTACGACGCTGAGGTCAA
GACCACCTACAAGGCCAAGAAGCCCGTGCAGCTGCCCGGCGCCTACAACGTCAACATCAAGTTGGACATC
ACCTCCCACAACGAGGACTACACCATCGTGGAACAGTACGAACGCGCCGAGGGCCGCCACTCCACCGGCG
GCATGGACGAGCTGTACAAGGGTTCTGGATCCTTGGCTACTACACTTGAACGTATTGAGAAGAACTTTCT
CATTACTGACCCAAGATTGCCAGATAATCCCATTATATTCGCGTCCGATAGTTTCTTGCAGTTGACAGAA
TATAGCCGTGAAGAAATTTTGGGAAGAAACTGCAGGTTTCTACAAGGTCCTGAAACTGATCGCGCGACAG
TGAGAAAAATTAGAGATGCCATAGATAACCAAACAGAGGTCACTGTTCAGCTGATTAATTATACAAAGAG
TGGTAAAAAGTTCTGGAACCTCTTTCACTTGCAGCCTATGCGAGATCAGAAGGGAGATGTCCAGTACTTT
ATTGGGGTTCAGTTGGATGGAACTGAGCATGTCCGAGATGCTGCCGAGAGAGAGGGAGTCATGCTGATTA
AGAAAACTGCAGAAAATATTGATGAGGCGGCAAAAGAACTTTAAAAGCTTGCGGCCGCACAGCTGTATAC
ACGTGCAAGCCAGCCAGAACTCGCCCCGGAAGACCCCGAGGATCTCGAGCACCACCATCACCATCACCAT
CACTAAGTGATTAACCTCAGGTGCAGGCTGCCTATCAGAAGGTGGTGGCTGGTGTGGCCAATGCCCTGGC
TCACAAATACCACTGAGATCGATCTTTTTCCCTCTGCCAAAAATTATGGGGACATCATGAAGCCCCTTGA
GCATCTGACTTCTGGCTAATAAAGGAAATTTATTTTCATTGCAATAGTGTGTTGGAATTTTTTGTGTCTC
TCACTCGGAAGGACATATGGGAGGGCAAATCATTTAAAACATCAGAATGAGTATTTGGTTTAGAGTTTGG
CAACATATGCCCATATGTAACTAGCATAACCCCTTGGGGCCTCTAAACGGGTCTTGAGGGGTTTTTTGCT
GAAAGCATGCGGAGGAAATTCTCCTTGAAGTTTCCCTGGTGTTCAAAGTAAAGGAGTTTGCACCAGACGC
ACCTCTGTTCACTGGTCCGGCGTATTAAAACACGATACATTGTTATTAGTACATTTATTAAGCGCTAGAT
TCTGTGCGTTGTTGATTTACAGACAATTGTTGTACGTATTTTAATAATTCATTAAATTTATAATCTTTAG
GGTGGTATGTTAGAGCGAAAATCAAATGATTTTCAGCGTCTTTATATCTGAATTTAAATATTAAATCCTC
AATAGATTTGTAAAATAGGTTTCGATTAGTTTCAAACAAGGGTTGTTTTTCCGAACCGATGGCTGGACTA
TCTAATGGATTTTCGCTCAACGCCACAAAACTTGCCAAATCTTGTAGCAGCAATCTAGCTTTGTCGATAT
TCGTTTGTGTTTTGTTTTGTAATAAAGGTTCGACGTCGTTCAAAATATTATGCGCTTTTGTATTTCTTTC
ATCACTGTCGTTAGTGTACAATTGACTCGACGTAAACACGTTAAATAGAGCTTGGACATATTTAACATCG
GGCGTGTTAGCTTTATTAGGCCGATTATCGTCGTCGTCCCAACCCTCGTCGTTAGAAGTTGCTTCCGAAG
ACGATTTTGCCATAGCCACACGACGCCTATTAATTGTGTCGGCTAACACGTCCGCGATCAAATTTGTAGT
TGAGCTTTTTGGAATTGCGATCGCATAACTTCGTATAGCATACATTATACGAAGTTATAAGCTCGGAACG
CTGCGCTCGGTCGTTCGGCTGCGGCGAGCGGTATCAGCTCACTCAAAGGCGGTAATACGGTTATCCACAG
AATCAGGGGATAACGCAGGAAAGAACATGTGAGCAAAAGGCCAGCAAAAGGCCAGGAACCGTAAAAAGGC
CGCGTTGCTGGCGTTTTTCCATAGGCTCCGCCCCCTGACGAGCATCACAAAAATCGACGCTCAAGTCAGA
GGTGGCGAAACCCGACAGGACTATAAAGATACCAGGCGTTTCCCCCTGGAAGCTCCCTCGTGCGCTCTCC
TGTTCCGACCCTGCCGCTTACCGGATACCTGTCCGCCTTTCTCCCTTCGGGAAGCGTGGCGCTTTCTCAA
TGCTCACGCTGTAGGTATCTCAGTTCGGTGTAGGTCGTTCGCTCCAAGCTGGGCTGTGTGCACGAACCCC
CCGTTCAGCCCGACCGCTGCGCCTTATCCGGTAACTATCGTCTTGAGTCCAACCCGGTAAGACACGACTT
ATCGCCACTGGCAGCAGCCACTGGTAACAGGATTAGCAGAGCGAGGTATGTAGGCGGTGCTACAGAGTTC
TTGAAGTGGTGGCCTAACTACGGCTACACTAGAAGAACAGTATTTGGTATCTGCGCTCTGCTGAAGCCAG
TTACCTTCGGAAAAAGAGTTGGTAGCTCTTGATCCGGCAAACAAACCACCGCTGGTAGCGGTGGTTTTTT
TGTTTGCAAGCAGCAGATTACGCGCAGAAAAAAAGGATCTCAAGAAGATCCTTTGTTACCAATGCTTAAT
CAGTGAGGCACCTATCTCAGCGATCTGTCTATTTCGTTCATCCATAGTTGCCTGACTCCCCGTCGTGTAG
ATAACTACGATACGGGAGGGCTTACCATCTGGCCCCAGTGCTGCAATGATACCGCGAGACCCACGCTCAC
CGGCTCCAGATTTATCAGCAATAAACCAGCCAGCCGGAAGGGCCGAGCGCAGAAGTGGTCCTGCAACTTT
ATCCGCCTCCATCCAGTCTATTAATTGTTGCCGGGAAGCTAGAGTAAGTAGTTCGCCAGTTAATAGTTTG
CGCAACGTTGTTGCCATTGCTACAGGCATCGTGGTGTCACGCTCGTCGTTTGGTATGGCTTCATTCAGCT
CCGGTTCCCAACGATCAAGGCGAGTTACATGATCCCCCATGTTGTGCAAAAAAGCGGTTAGCTCCTTCGG
TCCTCCGATCGTTGTCAGAAGTAAGTTGGCCGCAGTGTTATCACTCATGGTTATGGCAGCACTGCATAAT
TCTCTTACTGTCATGCCATCCGTAAGATGCTTTTCTGTGACTGGTGAGTACTCAACCAAGTCATTCTGAG
AATAGTGTATGCGGCGACCGAGTTGCTCTTGCCCGGCGTCAATACGGGATAATACCGCGCCACATAGCAG
AACTTTAAAAGTGCTCATCATTGGAAAACGTTCTTCGGGGCGAAAACTCTCAAGGATCTTACCGCTGTTG
AGATCCAGTTCGATGTAACCCACTCGTGCACCCAACTGATCTTCAGCATCTTTTACTTTCACCAGCGTTT
CTGGGTGAGCAAAAACAGGAAGGCAAAATGCCGCAAAAAAGGGAATAAGGGCGACACGGAAATGTTGAAT
ACTCATACTCTTCCTTTTTCAATATTATTGAAGCATTTATCAGGGTTATTGTCTCATGTCCGCGCGTT
Features (pLannotate 1.2.2; 19 found; start..end, strand, type, name):
    110..937     +  misc_recomb    baculovirus recombination region (lef2/ORF603): contains ORF603 and part of lef2
    949..1308    +  enhancer       CMV enhancer (fragment): human cytomegalovirus immediate early enhancer
   1310..1509    +  promoter       CMV promoter: human cytomegalovirus (CMV) immediate early promoter
   1661..1791    +  intron         chimeric intron (fragment): chimera between introns from chicken β-actin and rabbit β-globin
   1860..1878    +  promoter       T7 promoter: promoter for bacteriophage T7 RNA polymerase
   1879..1903    +  protein_bind   lac operator: The lac repressor binds to the lac operator to inhibit transcription in E. coli. This inhibition can be relieved by adding lactose or isopropyl-β-D-thiogalactopyranoside (IPTG). lac repressor encoded by lacI
   1919..2028    +  promoter       p10 promoter: baculovirus promoter for expression in insect cells
   2043..2750    +  CDS            mCherry: mCherry is a basic (constitutively fluorescent) red fluorescent protein published in 2004, derived from Discosoma sp.. It is reported to be a very rapidly-maturing monomer with low acid sensitivity.
   2784..3101    +  CDS            miniSOG: miniSOG is a basic (constitutively fluorescent) cyan fluorescent protein published in 2011, derived from Arabidopsis thaliana. It requires the cofactor flavin for fluorescence.
   3231..3263    +  CDS            HSV tag: HSV (herpes simplex virus) epitope tag
   3273..3290    +  CDS            6xHis: 6xHis affinity tag
   3305..3373    +  CDS            HBB (fragment): HBB_PONPY - Experimental evidence at transcript level: Swiss-Prot protein existence level 2. Involved in oxygen transport from the lung to the various peripheral tissues. From Pongo pygmaeus (Bornean orangutan).
   3448..3503    +  polyA_signal   β-globin poly(A) signal: rabbit β-globin polyadenylation signal (Gil and Proudfoot, 1987)
   3591..3638    +  terminator     T7 terminator: transcription terminator for bacteriophage T7 RNA polymerase
   3651..4356    +  misc_recomb    baculovirus recombination region (ORF1629): contains part of ORF1629
   4365..4398    +  protein_bind   loxP: Cre-mediated recombination occurs in the 8-bp core sequence (GCATACAT). Cre recombinase
   4566..5153    -  rep_origin     ori: high-copy-number ColE1/pMB1/pBR322/pUC origin of replication
   5166..6026    -  CDS            AmpR: β-lactamase; bla; confers resistance to ampicillin, carbenicillin, and related antibiotics
   6027..6078    -  promoter       AmpR promoter (fragment): bla
