[The description below was written by a language model from this plasmid's Addgene catalogue record and pLannotate feature annotations shown in this document.]
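Description:
pTriEx-mCherry-LOV2 V416L is a multi-host expression plasmid built on the pTriEx backbone, which stacks three promoter systems upstream of a single open reading frame so the same construct can be used in mammalian, bacterial and insect cells. For mammalian expression, the stated purpose here, a CMV enhancer and an annotated CMV promoter with a chimeric chicken β-actin/rabbit β-globin intron fragment drive transcription, which ends at a rabbit β-globin polyadenylation signal. A T7 promoter with lac operator and a downstream T7 terminator allow IPTG-regulated expression in E. coli strains supplying T7 polymerase. A baculovirus p10 promoter, together with flanking lef2/ORF603 and ORF1629 recombination regions, permits transfer into a baculovirus genome for insect cell expression. A single loxP site is also present in the backbone. The plasmid is maintained in E. coli through a high-copy ColE1/pUC-type origin and selected with ampicillin via β-lactamase.

The payload is mCherry fused to the N terminus of a 432 bp synthetic LOV2 domain carrying the V416L substitution, described in the record as a mutant with a very long relaxation time, meaning slow return from the light-activated to the dark state. The automated annotation labels this region as miniSOG, most likely because miniSOG is itself an engineered flavin-binding LOV2 domain and so resembles the insert; the catalogue identity should be taken as correct. HSV and 6xHis tag sequences from the backbone lie downstream, but the record does not show whether they are in frame with the fusion. The construct belongs to the LOVTRAP optogenetic toolkit for photoinduced protein dissociation, with the red fluorescent tag allowing the LOV2 component to be visualised. The two sequence records, differing slightly in length and start point, show the same feature order.
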