Addgene plasmid #81036: pTriEx-mCherry-LOV2 V416L
Purpose: mammalian expression of LOV V416L, a mutant with super long relaxation time
Depositing lab: Klaus Hahn. Depositing organization: University of North Carolina at Chapel Hill. Publication: LOVTRAP: an optogenetic system for photoinduced protein dissociation. Wang H, Vilela M, Winkler A, Tarnawski M, Schlichting I, Yumerefendi H, Kuhlman B, Liu R, Danuser G, Hahn KM. Nat Methods. 2016 Jul 18. doi: 10.1038/nmeth.3926. PubMed 27427858.
Backbone
  Vector backbone: pTriEx
  Backbone size w/o insert (bp): 5040
  Total vector size (bp): 6000
  Vector type: Mammalian Expression, Bacterial Expression, Insect Expression
Growth in bacteria
  Bacterial resistance: Ampicillin, 100 μg/mL
  Growth temperature: 37°C
  Growth strain: DH5alpha
  Copy number: High Copy
Gene/Insert
  Gene/Insert name: LOV V416L
  Species: Synthetic
  Insert size (bp): 432
  Mutation: V416L
  Tag / fusion protein: mCherry (N terminal on insert)
  Cloning method: Unknown
  Sequencing primers: 5′ aagtatcgggccctttgtgc; 3′ GGCAGCCTGCACCTGAGGTTAATCAC
Terms and licenses: Academic/Nonprofit Terms; Industry Terms: Not Available to Industry
How to cite: pTriEx-mCherry-LOV2 V416L was a gift from Klaus Hahn (Addgene plasmid # 81036 ; http://n2t.net/addgene:81036 ; RRID:Addgene_81036)
