>Addgene plasmid #81036 | pTriEx-mCherry-LOV2 V416L | depositor partial sequence | sequence record 153595 | LOV V416L
TTGGCTACTACACTTGAACGTATTGAGAAGAACTTTCTCATTACTGACCCAAGATTGCCAGATAATCCCA
TTATATTCGCGTCCGATAGTTTCTTGCAGTTGACAGAATATAGCCGTGAAGAAATTTTGGGAAGAAACTG
CAGGTTTCTACAAGGTCCTGAAACTGATCGCGCGACAGTGAGAAAAATTAGAGATGCCATAGATAACCAA
ACAGAGGTCACTGTTCAGCTGATTAATTATACAAAGAGTGGTAAAAAGTTCTGGAACCTCTTTCACTTGC
AGCCTATGCGAGATCAGAAGGGAGATGTCCAGTACTTTATTGGGGTTCAGTTGGATGGAACTGAGCATGT
CCGAGATGCTGCCGAGAGAGAGGGAGTCATGCTGATTAAGAAAACTGCAGAAAATATTGATGAGGCGGCA
AAAGAACTTTAA
