>Addgene plasmid #81036 | pTriEx-mCherry-LOV2 V416L | addgene partial sequence | sequence record 157027 | CMV-F 5'-CGCAAATGGGCGGTAGGCGTG-3'
CTATATAAGCAGACGTCGTTTAGTGAACCGTCAGATCACTAGATGCTTTATTGCGGTAGTTTATCACAGT
TAAATTGCTAACGCCAGTCTCGAACTTAACGTGCAGAAGTTGGTCGTGAGGCACTGGGCAGGTAAGTATC
GGGCCCTTTGTGCGGGGGGAGCGGCTCGGGGCTGTCCGCGGGGGGACGGCTGCCTTCGGGGGGGACGGGG
CAGGGCGGGGTTCGGCTTCTGGCGTGTGACCGGCGGCTCTAGAGCCTCTGCTAACCATGTTCATGCCTTC
TTCTTTTTCCTACAGCTCCTGGGCAACGTGCTGGTTATTGTGCTGTCTCATCATTTTGGCAAAGAATTGG
ATCGGACCGAAATTAATACGACTCACTATAGGGGAATTGTGAGCGGATAACAATTCCCCGGAGTTAATCC
GGGACCTTTAATTCAACCCAACACAATATATTATAGTTAAATAAGAATTATTATCAAATCATTTGTATAT
TAATTAAAATACTATACTGTAAATTACATTTTATTTACAATCAAAGGAGATATACCATGGTGAGCAAGGG
CGAGGAGGATAACATGGCCATCATCAAGGAGTTCATGCGCTTCAAGGTGCACATGGAGGGCTCCGTGAAC
GGCCACGAGTTCGAGATCGAGGGCGAGGGCGAGGGCCGCCCCTACGAGGGCACCCAGACCGCCAAGCTGA
AGGTGACCAAGGGTGGCCCCCTGCCCTTCGCCTGGGACATCCTGTCCCCTCAGTTCATGTACGGCTCCAA
GGCCTACGTGAAGCACCCCGCCGACATCCCCGACTACTTGAAGCTGTCCTTCCCCGAGGGCTTCAAGTGG
GAGCGCGTGATGAACTTCGAGGACGGCGGCGTGGTGACCGTGACCCAGGACTCCTCCCTGCAGGACGGCG
AGTTCATCTACAAGGTGAAGCTGCGCGGCACCAACTTCCCCTCCGACGGCCCTGTAATGCAGAAGAAGAC
TATGGGCTGG
