>Addgene plasmid #81036 | pTriEx-mCherry-LOV2 V416L | addgene partial sequence | sequence record 157028 | rb_glob_PA_term-R 5'-CCCATATGTCCTTCCGAGTG-3'
AAAAATTCCAACACACTATTGCAATGAAAATAAATTTCCTTTATTAGCCAGAAGTCAGATGCTCAAGGGG
CTTCATGATGTCCCCATAATTTTTGGCAGAGGGAAAAAGATCGATCTCAGTGGTATTTGTGAGCCAGGGC
ATTGGCCACACCAGCCACCACCTTCTGATAGGCAGCCTGCACCTGAGGTTAATCACTTAGTGATGGTGAT
GGTGATGGTGGTGCTCGAGATCCTCGGGGTCTTCCGGGGCGAGTTCTGGCTGGCTTGCACGTGTATACAG
CTGTGCGGCCGCAAGCTTTTAAAGTTCTTTTGCCGCCTCATCAATATTTTCTGCAGTTTTCTTAATCAGC
ATGACTCCCTCTCTCTCGGCAGCATCTCGGACATGCTCAGTTCCATCCAACTGAACCCCAATAAAGTACT
GGACATCTCCCTTCTGATCTCGCATAGGCTGCAAGTGAAAGAGGTTCCAGAACTTTTTACCACTCTTTGT
ATAATTAATCAGCTGAACAGTGACCTCTGTTTGGTTATCTATGGCATCTCTAATTTTTCTCACTGTCGCG
CGATCAGTTTCAGGACCTTGTAGAAACCTGCAGTTTCTTCCCAAAATTTCTTCACGGCTATATTCTGTCA
ACTGCAAGAAACTATCGGACGCGAATATAATGGGATTATCTGGCAATCTTGGGTCAGTAATGAGAAAGTT
CTTCTCAATACGTTCAAGTGTAGTAGCCAAGGATCCAGAACCCTTGTACAGCTCGTCCATGCCGCCGGTG
GAGTGGCGGCCCTCGGCGCGTTCGTACTGTTCCACGATGGTGTAGTCCTCGTTGTGGGAGGTGATGTCCA
ACTTGATGTTGACGTTGTAGGCGCCGGGCAGCTGCACGGGCTTCTTGGCCTTGTAGGTGGTCTTGACCTC
AGCGTCGTAGTGGCCGCCGTCCTTCAGCTTCAGCCTCTGCTTGATCTCGCCCTTCAGGGCGCCGTCCTCG
GGGTACATCCGCTCGGAGGAGGCCTCCCAGCCCATAGTCTTCTTCTGCATTACAGGGCCGTCGGAGGGG
